Addgene plasmid #122536: pBT3000
Purpose: Expression of a C. elegan codon optimized florescent protein (CemOrange2) fused to a ER localized gene (tram-1) under the intestinal specific promoter nhx-2
Depositing lab: Gary Silverman. Depositing organization: Washington University in Saint Louis. Publication: CemOrange2 fusions facilitate multifluorophore subcellular imaging in C. elegans. Thomas BJ, Wight IE, Chou WYY, Moreno M, Dawson Z, Homayouni A, Huang H, Kim H, Jia H, Buland JR, Wambach JA, Cole FS, Pak SC, Silverman GA, Luke CJ. PLoS One. 2019 Mar 26;14(3):e0214257. doi: 10.1371/journal.pone.0214257. eCollection 2019. PubMed 30913273.
Backbone
  Vector backbone: pPD49.26
  Vector type: Bacterial Expression
Growth in bacteria
  Bacterial resistance: Ampicillin, 100 μg/mL
  Growth temperature: 37°C
  Growth strain: DH5alpha
  Copy number: High Copy
Gene/Insert
  Gene/Insert name: Pnhx-2_CemOrange2::tram-1
  Species: C. elegans (nematode), Synthetic
  Entrez Gene: tram-1 (a.k.a. CELE_C24F3.1)
  Promoter: Pnhx-2
  Cloning method: Gibson Cloning
Terms and licenses: Academic/Nonprofit Terms; Industry Terms: Not Available to Industry
How to cite: pBT3000 was a gift from Gary Silverman (Addgene plasmid # 122536 ; http://n2t.net/addgene:122536 ; RRID:Addgene_122536)
