[The description below was written by a language model from this plasmid's Addgene catalogue record and pLannotate feature annotations shown in this document.]
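Description:
pBT3000 is a C. elegans transgene plasmid built by Gibson cloning in the pPD49.26 backbone. Although the repository lists it as a bacterial expression vector, the bacterial elements serve only for propagation: a high-copy ColE1/pUC-type origin and an ampicillin resistance gene (β-lactamase with its own promoter) allow maintenance and selection in E. coli. Remnants of lac regulatory sequence (CAP site, lac promoter and operator, a lacI fragment) and short rop and bom fragments are carried over from the cloning vector lineage and are not part of the payload.

The payload is a fusion of CemOrange2, a C. elegans codon-optimized version of the orange fluorescent protein mOrange2 (derived from Discosoma), to tram-1, a nematode gene whose product localizes to the endoplasmic reticulum. Expression is driven by the nhx-2 promoter, which restricts it to the intestine. The automated feature table recognises the mOrange2 coding region but does not annotate the nhx-2 promoter or the tram-1 sequence; by position, the promoter presumably lies upstream of the fluorescent protein and tram-1 downstream, consistent with the insert name. The very short blasticidin deaminase hit is most likely a spurious match rather than a functional marker, and the aex-5 fragment's significance is unclear from the record. No worm selection or co-injection marker is recorded.

The construct is intended to label the ER of intestinal cells with an orange fluorophore in live transgenic worms. It belongs to a set of CemOrange2 fusions designed for multicolour subcellular imaging alongside other fluorescent markers.
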