Features (pLannotate 1.2.2; 13 found; start..end, strand, type, name):
   1603..1619    -  misc_feature   MCS (fragment): pUC18/19 multiple cloning site
   1729..2589    +  CDS            mOrange2: mOrange2 is a basic (constitutively fluorescent) orange fluorescent protein published in 2008, derived from Discosoma sp.. It has high acid sensitivity.
   3876..3896    +  CDS            BSD (fragment): blasticidin S deaminase; Aspergillus terreus BSD; confers resistance to blasticidin
   4619..4771    +  CDS            aex-5 (fragment): AEX5_CAEEL - Also known as kpc-3 From Caenorhabditis elegans.
   4898..4933    +  CDS            rop (fragment): Rop protein, which maintains plasmids at low copy number; rop
   5035..5134    +  misc_feature   bom (fragment): basis of mobility region from pBR322
   5232..5336    +  promoter       AmpR promoter: bla
   5337..6197    +  CDS            AmpR: β-lactamase; bla; confers resistance to ampicillin, carbenicillin, and related antibiotics
   6368..6956    +  rep_origin     ori: high-copy-number ColE1/pMB1/pBR322/pUC origin of replication
   7139..7231    +  CDS            lacI (fragment): lac repressor; lacI; The lac repressor binds to the lac operator to inhibit transcription in E. coli. This inhibition can be relieved by adding lactose or isopropyl-β-D-thiogalactopyranoside (IPTG).
   7244..7265    +  protein_bind   CAP binding site: CAP binding activates transcription in the presence of cAMP. E. coli catabolite activator protein
   7280..7310    +  promoter       lac promoter: promoter for the E. coli lac operon
   7318..7334    +  protein_bind   lac operator: The lac repressor binds to the lac operator to inhibit transcription in E. coli. This inhibition can be relieved by adding lactose or isopropyl-β-D-thiogalactopyranoside (IPTG). lac repressor encoded by lacI
>Addgene plasmid #122536 | pBT3000 | addgene full sequence | sequence record 238187 | Addgene NGS Result
ATGACCATGATTACGCCAAGCTTCCTTCCAAGTTATTGACAAGTATTAACTGCACTTCTCATAAAAATTT
TTCAAATAGATCTATTTAGTCTGGAATAGGAATACTTTTGGCAATTTTCTTGAGAATCATAGAAGACGAA
TTTCTGAACTGCTCTTTGTGAAGCCACGCCCATATATTGGCATTTTTGTATCCAATTTTTTGTAGAGTAC
CTGAATCATTGTCACTACATCTGCTAAACAATATATGGAAGTTCTATGAGAGGTGAAAGGTAAATCATAT
AACAACTGTAATAACATAGAAATGATTGTAGTATATTTCCAATTAGGCTGAGTTGATCTTATTGAAGAGT
TTGAATCATAGCAATTTTTTCCTCTTTTAGTATTTTTCAAAACAAATTTTCACAATGTTAGATGTAGTAT
TTAGCATTAAGGCATCTGTAATCTCCCAGAAATGTTTTGGGAATAAAACCCTTTGACTCTTTGGTCCTTT
TTTGCTCCAAATAATATCTGATTTTAACCCGTTCTGATCTACTTTTTACCTTTCGATCGTCACATCCGCG
TACACGTTTCTCTTGCTCTCAATTGCTTATCTTTATGGCCTTTTCCCCCACTTTTTGTCGACTATCATGC
GGACGTGGCTTCCTTGCTCCCTCCCGGTTTTTTTGAAAACACTTGTGAATTTATTTTTTGTGGTCAAAAT
TACGAAACATTTGAATTCTCAATCTATTTATAGACCGGGTGTGGTATGTTATGCCATGTTTTTGTCATTG
CCAAATGAACATCGATATTTTAATTTTCTGAACTTACCGTACCCCCTGCGTTACTATTTTATTTTTAATT
TGTATAATTTCATTGCTATAATTTGTTGTCCTTGAAACATTGAAGATATCGAAGAAATAATGACAAAAAT
CAGATAGAACAATTTTTCCTACTCATCAACTCACATTTTTCTATTTTCTCTTGTGCGAAAAAAATAGTAT
ATTGGGAATATTTATAGTATTGCAACTTTTCTCTTAGTTCGCAGAGTTGCAATACTACTAGATCCCTAAT
AGAGGAAATATGGTGACCAGCTTTTTGCAATTGGAAAGTTGGGAAAAAAGTATATATATTAATAGACTTA
CATTCTTGTAGTTCGTAGAATTTTTCAGGAAATCTGACACGCAAGACTTTTTCAAAAAGTTTTTTTTTTT
AATTTGGCAATCTGCCAAAACGTTTACTGAACATTTTGAAAACATCTACCAGTACCTTTAACACAACGAA
AAATTGTTCTAAGCAATATTAACTGTGATAATTGATGTTAAGACCTGAAATTTAATCACAAATTTCACCT
GGAAATGACAGTAATCGGCTTCTAAATACTGTCGACACAAGTGCCATACCTAAGATTCCAATCCTATTAC
CATGTTTCCCAATTTCATTCTCTTTCGTATCTCTATTTCTCTTCTTTATTATCAATTACTTTTTATCAGT
TCTTCGTTTGCTTTAACATCAAGAGCACATAGCGCTCTCTCGTCTCTCTCTCATGCTCTTTTTGAACTTT
TACAAAAAACTATTTCCGGTTGTTTTGATTCTTGGAATTTGAAATAATTTTCAGTGATTAAATCTAGAGG
ATCCCCGGGATTGGCCAAAGGACCCAAAGGTATGTTTCGAATGATACTAACATAACATAGAACATTTTCA
GGAGGACCCTTGGCTAGCCTCGAGAGGCCTGGTACCATGGGCGGAAAAATGGTCTCCAAGGGAGAGGAGA
ACAACATGGCCATCATCAAGGAGTTCATGCGTTTCAAGGTCCGTATGGAGGGATCCGTCAACGGACACGA
GTTCGAGATCGAGGGAGAGGGAGAGGGACGTCCATACGAGGGATTCCAAACCGCCAAGCTCAAGGTCACC
AAGGTAAGTTTAAACATATATATACTAACTAACCCTGATTATTTAAATTTTCAGGGAGGACCACTCCCAT
TCGCCTGGGACATCCTCTCCCCACACTTCACCTACGGATCCAAGGCCTACGTCAAGCACCCAGCCGACAT
CCCAGACTACTTCAAGCTCTCCTTCCCAGAGGGATTCAAGTGGGAGCGTGTCATGAACTACGAGGACGGA
GGAGTCGTCACCGTCACCCAAGACTCCTCCCTCCAAGACGGAGAGTTCATCTACAAGGTAAGTTTAAACA
GTTCGGTACTAACTAACCATACATATTTAAATTTTCAGGTCAAGCTCCGTGGAACCAACTTCCCATCCGA
CGGACCAGTCATGCAAAAGAAGACCATGGGATGGGAGGCCTCCTCCGAGCGTATGTACCCAGAGGACGGA
GCCCTCAAGGGAAAGATCAAGATGCGTCTCAAGCTCAAGGTAAGTTTAAACATGATTTTACTAACTAACT
AATCTGATTTAAATTTTCAGGACGGAGGACACTACACCTCCGAGGTCAAGACCACCTACAAGGCCAAGAA
GCCAGTCCAACTCCCAGGAGCCTACATCGTCGACATCAAGCTCGACATCACCTCCCACAACGAGGACTAC
ACCATCGTCGAGCAATACGAGCGTGCCGAGGGACGTCACTCCACCGGAGGAATGGACGAACTCTACAAGC
TTAACGGTCCTAGGAGATCTGAATTCGGCGCCGGAGGAGGAGGATCCGTTAAGCCGCAAGGAGGGTCGAA
AGCGTCGAAAAAACCTCAACCACCAATTTTATCACATGAGTTCATTATCCAAAATCATGGTGATATTATG
TCGTGTGTCGTGATGGTGTTCATTGTCGGATTGATGTTCCCATTGACTCATTCACTCTCCTCGCTCTTCA
TTGCTCCTCAATACAACGGTACTTATACTGTGGCTGTAGAACAAGGCCAGGAACGCGAAGTTCATGGATA
TTTGAGCGGAATTTTGGATCTTCCTGCCATTTTCTTCTACTCGGTTTGCTGGATCGTCGTGCATGCTGTT
GTGCAAGAGTATGGTCTCGACAAAATCTCGAAAAAGGTAAATTTTTCGTCAACATAACATTTATTTTTTA
AATGTTTTTATAGTTTCAATTTAAAACAATTCAAATTAGAAAGAAGTAGAACCTCTCGGTGATGTGTATC
TACTGAACAAAAAATTTAACTTTAATTAAAAAAAAACATTCTCATAATTGCAGACTCACTTGTCAAAGGT
CTCCACCTTCAAATTTGGCGAGTCATTCCACCAGATGTTTTTCACTGTTTATTCTATCGCCCATGCGTTT
TACATCGTTTCTGAGCGGCTCGAAGATTTCTCAGAAGTTAAAAGGTATTCGTAAAATCCAAATAGTTTTA
AACTTTTCCCACCTAGTTTCAGTGTTTGGCTCGGATACCCGACAGAGCATCGTGTAATGTCTGCAGCATA
CAAGCTTTACTTCATCTTCCAAATTTCCTACTGGATTCATCAATTCCCAGAGTTCTATCTGCAAAAGCTG
AAGCGCGACGAGATTCGCCAAAAGAGTGTTCAGGCTATTCTTCATATTGCCTTCATATCAATCGCATACT
TCTTCAATTTCACACGTGTTGGATTGGCACTTATTACTCTCGAATACATTACTCAATTGATTTTCCATAT
TGCACGTTTCGCACATTTTGTTGGACGCAAAGGGTTGTCTGACCCAGCCTTCAAGCTGTTCAACGGTTCA
TTCGTTCTTGTTCGTCTTGGATCAATCATTATCGCCGTCATGACTTTCTGGTACGGGCTTCGTCAAGCAG
AATCTCCGTTTGTGGATATTTCTGCTGGAAACTTCAATACAGCAGTTATCCGGCTCAATGTTCTTCTTGC
CGTTGTTCTGCTCCAACTCTTCCTTTTGTATTCATTTGTTGTATTCCATATGGGACGATTCCGTGAGAGC
AACGCTAAGAAAGAAAAGAAGAAGTCTGCTGCTGCTGCTGCAGCTGTTCCTAAAAAGGAGAAAAAAAGAC
AAGACTCTGTGAGTTTTTACCTGCATTTTCTGAGCTCAAGTTTTAATATGTTATTCATATCCTGATTATA
AAAGTAGACTATAGAATAAGGCAAAACATCAAAGTGCTTCTAAAAAAAAGAAACATTTTCCGTTTCAATA
ACCTTCAATATTTTCAGGAGAGCGATTCGAAGAAGAAAAATTAACTAAGAGCTCCGCATCGGCCGCTGTC
ATCAGATCGCCATCTCGCGCCCGTGCCTCTGACTTCTAAGTCCAATTACTCTTCAACATCCCTACATGCT
CTTTCTCCCTGTGCTCCCACCCCCTATTTTTGTTATTATCAAAAAACTTCTCTTAATTTCTTTGTTTTTT
AGCTTCTTTTAAGTCACCTCTAACAATGAAATTGTGTAGATTCAAAAATAGAATTAATTCGTAATAAAAA
GTCGAAAAAAATTGTGCTCCCTCCCCCCATTAATAATAATTCTATCCCAAAATCTACACAATGTTCTGTG
TACACTTCTTATGTTTTTTACTTCTGATAAATTTTTTTGAAACATCATAGAAAAAACCGCACACAAAATA
CCTTATCATATGTTACGTTTCAGTTTATGACCGCAATTTTTATTTCTTCGCACGTCTGGGCCTCTCATGA
CGTCAAATCATGCTCATCGTGAAAAAGTTTTGGAGTATTTTTGGAATTTTTCAATCAAGTGAAAGTTTAT
GAAATTAATTTTCCTGCTTTTGCTTTTTGGGGTTTCCCCTATTGTTTGTCAAGATTTCGAGGACGGCGTT
TTTCTTGCTAAAATCACAAGTATTGATGAGCACGATGCAAGAAAGATCGGAAGAAGGTTTGGGTTTGAGG
CTCAGTGGAAGGTGAGTAGAAGTTGATAATTTGAAAGTGGAGTAGTGTCTATGGGGTTTTTGCCTTAAAT
GACAGAATACATTCCCAATATACCAAACATAACTGTTTCTACTAGTCGGCCGTACGGGCCCTTTCGTCTC
GCGCGTTTCGGTGATGACGGTGAAAACCTCTGACACATGCAGCTCCCGGAGACGGTCACAGCTTGTCTGT
AAGCGGATGCCGGGAGCAGACAAGCCCGTCAGGGCGCGTCAGCGGGTGTTGGCGGGTGTCGGGGCTGGCT
TAACTATGCGGCATCAGAGCAGATTGTACTGAGAGTGCACCATATGCGGTGTGAAATACCGCACAGATGC
GTAAGGAGAAAATACCGCATCAGGCGGCCTTAAGGGCCTCGTGATACGCCTATTTTTATAGGTTAATGTC
ATGATAATAATGGTTTCTTAGACGTCAGGTGGCACTTTTCGGGGAAATGTGCGCGGAACCCCTATTTGTT
TATTTTTCTAAATACATTCAAATATGTATCCGCTCATGAGACAATAACCCTGATAAATGCTTCAATAATA
TTGAAAAAGGAAGAGTATGAGTATTCAACATTTCCGTGTCGCCCTTATTCCCTTTTTTGCGGCATTTTGC
CTTCCTGTTTTTGCTCACCCAGAAACGCTGGTGAAAGTAAAAGATGCTGAAGATCAGTTGGGTGCACGAG
TGGGTTACATCGAACTGGATCTCAACAGCGGTAAGATCCTTGAGAGTTTTCGCCCCGAAGAACGTTTTCC
AATGATGAGCACTTTTAAAGTTCTGCTATGTGGCGCGGTATTATCCCGTATTGACGCCGGGCAAGAGCAA
CTCGGTCGCCGCATACACTATTCTCAGAATGACTTGGTTGAGTACTCACCAGTCACAGAAAAGCATCTTA
CGGATGGCATGACAGTAAGAGAATTATGCAGTGCTGCCATAACCATGAGTGATAACACTGCGGCCAACTT
ACTTCTGACAACGATCGGAGGACCGAAGGAGCTAACCGCTTTTTTGCACAACATGGGGGATCATGTAACT
CGCCTTGATCGTTGGGAACCGGAGCTGAATGAAGCCATACCAAACGACGAGCGTGACACCACGATGCCTG
TAGCAATGGCAACAACGTTGCGCAAACTATTAACTGGCGAACTACTTACTCTAGCTTCCCGGCAACAATT
AATAGACTGGATGGAGGCGGATAAAGTTGCAGGACCACTTCTGCGCTCGGCCCTTCCGGCTGGCTGGTTT
ATTGCTGATAAATCTGGAGCCGGTGAGCGTGGGTCTCGCGGTATCATTGCAGCACTGGGGCCAGATGGTA
AGCCCTCCCGTATCGTAGTTATCTACACGACGGGGAGTCAGGCAACTATGGATGAACGAAATAGACAGAT
CGCTGAGATAGGTGCCTCACTGATTAAGCATTGGTAACTGTCAGACCAAGTTTACTCATATATACTTTAG
ATTGATTTAAAACTTCATTTTTAATTTAAAAGGATCTAGGTGAAGATCCTTTTTGATAATCTCATGACCA
AAATCCCTTAACGTGAGTTTTCGTTCCACTGAGCGTCAGACCCCGTAGAAAAGATCAAAGGATCTTCTTG
AGATCCTTTTTTTCTGCGCGTAATCTGCTGCTTGCAAACAAAAAAACCACCGCTACCAGCGGTGGTTTGT
TTGCCGGATCAAGAGCTACCAACTCTTTTTCCGAAGGTAACTGGCTTCAGCAGAGCGCAGATACCAAATA
CTGTTCTTCTAGTGTAGCCGTAGTTAGGCCACCACTTCAAGAACTCTGTAGCACCGCCTACATACCTCGC
TCTGCTAATCCTGTTACCAGTGGCTGCTGCCAGTGGCGATAAGTCGTGTCTTACCGGGTTGGACTCAAGA
CGATAGTTACCGGATAAGGCGCAGCGGTCGGGCTGAACGGGGGGTTCGTGCACACAGCCCAGCTTGGAGC
GAACGACCTACACCGAACTGAGATACCTACAGCGTGAGCTATGAGAAAGCGCCACGCTTCCCGAAGGGAG
AAAGGCGGACAGGTATCCGGTAAGCGGCAGGGTCGGAACAGGAGAGCGCACGAGGGAGCTTCCAGGGGGA
AACGCCTGGTATCTTTATAGTCCTGTCGGGTTTCGCCACCTCTGACTTGAGCGTCGATTTTTGTGATGCT
CGTCAGGGGGGCGGAGCCTATGGAAAAACGCCAGCAACGCGGCCTTTTTACGGTTCCTGGCCTTTTGCTG
GCCTTTTGCTCACATGTTCTTTCCTGCGTTATCCCCTGATTCTGTGGATAACCGTATTACCGCCTTTGAG
TGAGCTGATACCGCTCGCCGCAGCCGAACGACCGAGCGCAGCGAGTCAGTGAGCGAGGAAGCGGAAGAGC
GCCCAATACGCAAACCGCCTCTCCCCGCGCGTTGGCCGATTCATTAATGCAGCTGGCACGACAGGTTTCC
CGACTGGAAAGCGGGCAGTGAGCGCAACGCAATTAATGTGAGTTAGCTCACTCATTAGGCACCCCAGGCT
TTACACTTTATGCTTCCGGCTCGTATGTTGTGTGGAATTGTGAGCGGATAACAATTTCACACAGGAAACA
GCT
